>Addgene plasmid #207600 | pDWJ17 | addgene full sequence | sequence record 414366 | Addgene NGS Result
ATCGATGCATAATGTGCCTGTCAAATGGACGAAGCAGGGATTCTGCAAACCCTATGCTACTCCGTCAAGC
CGTCAATTGTCTGATTCGTTACCAATTATGACAACTTGACGGCTACATCATTCACTTTTTCTTCACAACC
GGCACGGAACTCGCTCGGGCTGGCCCCGGTGCATTTTTTAAATACCCGCGAGAAATAGAGTTGATCGTCA
AAACCAACATTGCGACCGACGGTGGCGATAGGCATCCGGGTGGTGCTCAAAAGCAGCTTCGCCTGGCTGA
TACGTTGGTCCTCGCGCCAGCTTAAGACGCTAATCCCTAACTGCTGGCGGAAAAGATGTGACAGACGCGA
CGGCGACAAGCAAACATGCTGTGCGACGCTGGCGATATCAAAATTGCTGTCTGCCAGGTGATCGCTGATG
TACTGACAAGCCTCGCGTACCCGATTATCCATCGGTGGATGGAGCGACTCGTTAATCGCTTCCATGCGCC
GCAGTAACAATTGCTCAAGCAGATTTATCGCCAGCAGCTCCGAATAGCGCCCTTCCCCTTGCCCGGCGTT
AATGATTTGCCCAAACAGGTCGCTGAAATGCGGCTGGTGCGCTTCATCCGGGCGAAAGAACCCCGTATTG
GCAAATATTGACGGCCAGTTAAGCCATTCATGCCAGTAGGCGCGCGGACGAAAGTAAACCCACTGGTGAT
ACCATTCGCGAGCCTCCGGATGACGACCGTAGTGATGAATCTCTCCTGGCGGGAACAGCAAAATATCACC
CGGTCGGCAAACAAATTCTCGTCCCTGATTTTTCACCACCCCCTGACCGCGAATGGTGAGATTGAGAATA
TAACCTTTCATTCCCAGCGGTCGGTCGATAAAAAAATCGAGATAACCGTTGGCCTCAATCGGCGTTAAAC
CCGCCACCAGATGGGCATTAAACGAGTATCCCGGCAGCAGGGGATCATTTTGCGCTTCAGCCATACTTTT
CATACTCCCGCCATTCAGAGAAGAAACCAATTGTCCATATTGCATCAGACATTGCCGTCACTGCGTCTTT
TACTGGCTCTTCTCGCTAACCAAACCGGTAACCCCGCTTATTAAAAGCATTCTGTAACAAAGCGGAACCA
AAGCCATGACAAAAACGCGTAACAAAAGTGTCTATAATCACGGCAGAAAAGTCCACATTGATTATTTGCA
CGGCGTCACACTTTGCTATGCCATAGCATTTTATCCATAAGATTAGCGGATCCTACCTGACGCTTTTTAT
CGCAACTCTCTACTGTTTCTCCATACCCGTTTTTTTGGGCTAGCAGGAGGAATTCACCATGGTACCCGGG
GATCCTCTAGATTTAAGAAGGAGATATACATATGAGTAAAGGAGAAGAACTTTTCACTGGAGTTGTCCCA
ATTCTTGTTGAATTAGATGGTGATGTTAATGGGCACAAATTTTCTGTCAGTGGAGAGGGTGAAGGTGATG
CAACATACGGAAAACTTACCCTTAAATTTATTTGCACTACTGGAAAACTACCTGTTCCATGGCCAACACT
TGTCACTACTTTCGCGTATGGTCTTCAATGCTTTGCGAGATACCCAGATCATATGAAACAGCATGACTTT
TTCAAGAGTGCCATGCCCGAAGGTTATGTACAGGAAAGAACTATATTTTTCAAAGATGACGGGAACTACA
AGACACGTGCTGAAGTCAAGTTTGAAGGTGATACCCTTGTTAATAGAATCGAGTTAAAAGGTATTGATTT
TAAAGAAGATGGAAACATTCTTGGACACAAATTGGAATACAACTATAACTCACACAATGTATACATCATG
GCAGACAAACAAAAGAATGGAATCAAAGTTAACTTCAAAATTAGACACAACATTGAAGATGGAAGCGTTC
AACTAGCAGACCATTATCAACAAAATACTCCAATTGGCGATGGCCCTGTCCTTTTACCAGACAACCATTA
CCTGTCCACACAATCTGCCCTTTCGAAAGATCCCAACGAAAAGAGAGACCACATGGTCCTTCTTGAGTTT
GTAACAGCTGCTGGGATTACACATGGCATGGATGAACTATACAAAGCTAGCATGACTGGTGGACAGCAAA
TGGGTCGCGGATCCGTGTCAAAGGCAACCGAACAAAACGACAAGCTCAAGCGGGCGATAATTATTTCAGC
AGTGCTGCATGTCATCTTATTTGCGGCGCTGATCTGGAGTTCGTTCGATGAGAATATAGAAGCTTCAGCC
GGAGGCGGCATTTCTGTCACGATGGTTACGCCTGCTGATCTCGAACCGCCACAAGCCGTTCAGCCGCCAC
CGGAGCCGGTGGTAGAGCCAGAACCGGAACCTGAGCCGATCCCCGAACCGCCAAAAGAAGCACCGGTGGT
CATTGAAAAGCCGAAGCCGAAACCTAAGCCAAAACCGAAGCCGGTGAAAAAGGTACAGGAGCAGCCAAAA
CGCGATGTCAAACCCGTAGAGTCGCGTCCGGCATCACCGTTTGAAAATACGGCACCGGCACGCCTGACAT
CAAGTACAGCAACGGCTGCAACCAGCAAGCCGGTTACCAGTGTGGCTTCAGGACCACGCGCATTAAGCCG
TAATCAGCCGCAGTATCCGGCACGAGCACAGGCATTGCGCATTGAAGGGCAGGTTAAAGTTAAATTTGAC
GTTACGCCGGATGGTCGCGTGGATAACGTACAAATCCTCTCAGCCAAGCCTGCGAACATGTTTGAGCGTG
AGGTGAAAAATGCGATGCGCAGATGGCGTTATGAGCCGGGTAAGCCAGGCAGTGGGATTGTGGTGAATAT
CCTGTTTAAAATTAACGGCACCACCGAAATTCAGTAAGTCGACCTGCAGGCATGCAAGCTTGGCTGTTTT
GGCGGATGAGAGAAGATTTTCAGCCTGATACAGATTAAATCAGAACGCAGAAGCGGTCTGATAAAACAGA
ATTTGCCTGGCGGCAGTAGCGCGGTGGTCCCACCTGACCCCATGCCGAACTCAGAAGTGAAACGCCGTAG
CGCCGATGGTAGTGTGGGGTCTCCCCATGCGAGAGTAGGGAACTGCCAGGCATCAAATAAAACGAAAGGC
TCAGTCGAAAGACTGGGCCTTTCGTTTTATCTGTTGTTTGTCGGTGAACGCTCTCCTGAGTAGGACAAAT
CCGCCGGGAGCGGATTTGAACGTTGCGAAGCAACGGCCCGGAGGGTGGCGGGCAGGACGCCCGCCATAAA
CTGCCAGGCATCAAATTAAGCAGAAGGCCATCCTGACGGATGGCCTTTTTGCGTTTCTACAAACTCTTTT
GTTTATTTTTCTAAATACATTCAAATATGTATCCGCTCATGAGACAATAACCCTGATAAATGCTTCAATA
ATATTGAAAAAGGAAGAGTATGAGTATTCAACATTTCCGTGTCGCCCTTATTCCCTTTTTTGCGGCATTT
TGCCTTCCTGTTTTTGCTCACCCAGAAACGCTGGTGAAAGTAAAAGATGCTGAAGATCAGTTGGGTGCAC
GAGTGGGTTACATCGAACTGGATCTCAACAGCGGTAAGATCCTTGAGAGTTTTCGCCCCGAAGAACGTTT
TCCAATGATGAGCACTTTTAAAGTTCTGCTATGTGGCGCGGTATTATCCCGTGTTGACGCCGGGCAAGAG
CAACTCGGTCGCCGCATACACTATTCTCAGAATGACTTGGTTGAGTACTCACCAGTCACAGAAAAGCATC
TTACGGATGGCATGACAGTAAGAGAATTATGCAGTGCTGCCATAACCATGAGTGATAACACTGCGGCCAA
CTTACTTCTGACAACGATCGGAGGACCGAAGGAGCTAACCGCTTTTTTGCACAACATGGGGGATCATGTA
ACTCGCCTTGATCGTTGGGAACCGGAGCTGAATGAAGCCATACCAAACGACGAGCGTGACACCACGATGC
CTGTAGCAATGGCAACAACGTTGCGCAAACTATTAACTGGCGAACTACTTACTCTAGCTTCCCGGCAACA
ATTAATAGACTGGATGGAGGCGGATAAAGTTGCAGGACCACTTCTGCGCTCGGCCCTTCCGGCTGGCTGG
TTTATTGCTGATAAATCTGGAGCCGGTGAGCGTGGGTCTCGCGGTATCATTGCAGCACTGGGGCCAGATG
GTAAGCCCTCCCGTATCGTAGTTATCTACACGACGGGGAGTCAGGCAACTATGGATGAACGAAATAGACA
GATCGCTGAGATAGGTGCCTCACTGATTAAGCATTGGTAACTGTCAGACCAAGTTTACTCATATATACTT
TAGATTGATT
[125 nt withheld, positions 4281-4405]
C
[141 nt withheld, positions 4407-4547]
CCTTTGACGTTGGAGTCCACGTTCTTT
[37 nt withheld, positions 4575-4611]
ACCCTATCTCGGGCTATTCTTTTGATTTATAAGGGATTTTGCCGATTTCGGCCTATTGGTTAAAAAATGA
GCTGATTTAACAAAAATTTAACGCGAATTTTAACAAAATATTAACGTTTACAATTTAAAAGGATCTAGGT
GAAGATCCTTTTTGATAATCTCATGACCAAAATCCCTTAACGTGAGTTTTCGTTCCACTGAGCGTCAGAC
CCCGTAGAAAAGATCAAAGGATCTTCTTGAGATCCTTTTTTTCTGCGCGTAATCTGCTGCTTGCAAACAA
AAAAACCACCGCTACCAGCGGTGGTTTGTTTGCCGGATCAAGAGCTACCAACTCTTTTTCCGAAGGTAAC
TGGCTTCAGCAGAGCGCAGATACCAAATACTGTCCTTCTAGTGTAGCCGTAGTTAGGCCACCACTTCAAG
AACTCTGTAGCACCGCCTACATACCTCGCTCTGCTAATCCTGTTACCAGTGGCTGCTGCCAGTGGCGATA
AGTCGTGTCTTACCGGGTTGGACTCAAGACGATAGTTACCGGATAAGGCGCAGCGGTCGGGCTGAACGGG
GGGTTCGTGCACACAGCCCAGCTTGGAGCGAACGACCTACACCGAACTGAGATACCTACAGCGTGAGCTA
TGAGAAAGCGCCACGCTTCCCGAAGGGAGAAAGGCGGACAGGTATCCGGTAAGCGGCAGGGTCGGAACAG
GAGAGCGCACGAGGGAGCTTCCAGGGGGAAACGCCTGGTATCTTTATAGTCCTGTCGGGTTTCGCCACCT
CTGACTTGAGCGTCGATTTTTGTGATGCTCGTCAGGGGGGCGGAGCCTATGGAAAAACGCCAGCAACGCG
GCCTTTTTACGGTTCCTGGCCTTTTGCTGGCCTTTTGCTCACATGTTCTTTCCTGCGTTATCCCCTGATT
CTGTGGATAACCGTATTACCGCCTTTGAGTGAGCTGATACCGCTCGCCGCAGCCGAACGACCGAGCGCAG
CGAGTCAGTGAGCGAGGAAGCGGAAGAGCGCCTGATGCGGTATTTTCTCCTTACGCATCTGTGCGGTATT
TCACACCGCATAGGGTCATGGCTGCGCCCCGACACCCGCCAACACCCGCTGACGCGCCCTGACGGGCTTG
TCTGCTCCCGGCATCCGCTTACAGACAAGCTGTGACCGTCTCCGGGAGCTGCATGTGTCAGAGGTTTTCA
CCGTCATCACCGAAACGCGCGAGGCAGAAGGAGATGGCGCCCAACAGTCCCCCGGCCACGGGGCCTGCCA
CCATACCCACGCCGAAACAAGCGCTCATGAGCCCGAAGTGGCGAGCCCGATCTTCCCCATCGGTGATGTC
GGCGATATAGGCGCCAGCAACCGCACCTGTGGCGCCGGTGATGCCGGCCACGATGCGTCCGGCGTAGAGG
ATCTGCTCATGTTTGACAGCTTATC
Features (pLannotate 1.2.2; 18 found; start..end, strand, type, name):
     96..974     -  CDS            araC: L-arabinose regulatory protein; araC
   1001..1284    +  promoter       araBAD promoter: araBAD; promoter of the L-arabinose operon of E. coli; the araC regulatory gene is transcribed in the opposite direction (Guzman et al., 1995)
   1321..1341    +  misc_feature   MCS (fragment): pUC18/19 multiple cloning site
   1362..2075    +  CDS            GFPmut2: GFPmut2 is a basic (constitutively fluorescent) green fluorescent protein published in 1996, derived from Aequorea victoria. It is reported to be a very rapidly-maturing weak dimer.
   2076..2105    +  CDS            T7 tag (gene 10 leader) (fragment): leader peptide from bacteriophage T7 gene 10 promotes efficient translation in E. coli
   2160..2834    +  CDS            tonB (fragment): TONB_ECOLI - Also known as exbA. Experimental evidence at protein level: Swiss-Prot protein existence level 1. Interacts with outer membrane receptor proteins that carry out high-affinity binding and energy dependent uptake into the periplasmic space of specific substrates such as cobalamin, and various iron compounds (such as iron dicitrate, enterochelin, aerobactin, etc.). In the absence of TonB these receptors bind their substrates but do not carry out active transport. TonB also interacts with some colicins and is involved in the energy-dependent, irreversible steps of bacteriophages phi 8
   2837..2861    +  misc_feature   MCS (fragment): pUC18/19 multiple cloning site
   2945..3060    +  ncRNA          5S rRNA: Accession: RF00001 - 5S ribosomal RNA
   3064..3150    +  terminator     rrnB T1 terminator: Escherichia coli rrnB; transcription terminator T1 from the E. coli rrnB gene
   3242..3269    +  terminator     rrnB T2 terminator: transcription terminator T2 from the E. coli rrnB gene
   3288..3379    +  promoter       AmpR promoter: bla
   3380..4240    +  CDS            AmpR: β-lactamase; bla; confers resistance to ampicillin, carbenicillin, and related antibiotics
   4282..4662    +  rep_origin     M13 ori (sequence partly withheld): M13 bacteriophage origin of replication; arrow indicates direction of (+) strand synthesis
   4848..5436    +  rep_origin     ori: high-copy-number ColE1/pMB1/pBR322/pUC origin of replication
   5622..5673    -  misc_feature   bom (fragment): basis of mobility region from pBR322
   5789..5828    -  CDS            rop (fragment): Rop protein, which maintains plasmids at low copy number; rop
   5829..6014    -  CDS            TcR (fragment): tetracycline efflux protein; tet; confers resistance to tetracycline
   6024..6       +  promoter       tet promoter (fragment) (across the origin): E. coli promoter for tetracycline efflux protein gene
