[The description below was written by a language model from this plasmid's Addgene catalogue record and pLannotate feature annotations shown in this document.]
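Description:
pDWJ17 is a bacterial expression plasmid built on the pBAD24 backbone for arabinose-inducible production of a GFP fusion protein, recorded as "GFP-ABB", in E. coli. The 6,036-nt plasmid carries the divergently transcribed araC regulator gene and the araBAD promoter, so expression of the insert is repressed in the absence of L-arabinose and can be titrated by adding the sugar. It is maintained through a ColE1/pMB1-type origin and selected with ampicillin via the β-lactamase (AmpR) gene. An M13 phage origin is also present, along with remnants of pBR322 (fragments of bom, rop, the tetracycline resistance gene and its promoter) that are backbone leftovers rather than functional elements.

Downstream of the araBAD promoter, the annotated open reading frame begins with GFPmut2, a rapidly maturing green fluorescent protein derived from Aequorea victoria. This is followed by a short stretch matching part of the T7 gene 10 leader, probably serving as a linker, and then a large fragment of E. coli tonB. TonB is the inner-membrane-anchored protein that couples energy to outer membrane receptors for active uptake of substrates such as iron compounds and cobalamin. A short unannotated gap lies between the T7 tag fragment and the tonB fragment. The record does not define "ABB"; the name may denote a domain-swapped chimera, but the annotation alone cannot confirm that. Transcription ends at the rrnB T1 and T2 terminators. The stated purpose is simply GFP-ABB expression, which, together with the associated study of force transduction across the E. coli cell envelope, suggests use in fluorescence-based analysis of this TonB-derived fusion in live cells.
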