Addgene plasmid #207600: pDWJ17
Purpose: GFP-ABB expression
Depositing lab: Colin Kleanthous. Depositing organization: University of Oxford. Publication: Tunable force transduction through the Escherichia coli cell envelope. Williams-Jones DP, Webby MN, Press CE, Gradon JM, Armstrong SR, Szczepaniak J, Kleanthous C. Proc Natl Acad Sci U S A. 2023 Nov 21;120(47):e2306707120. doi: 10.1073/pnas.2306707120. Epub 2023 Nov 16. PubMed 37972066.
Backbone
  Vector backbone: pBAD24
  Vector type: Bacterial Expression
Growth in bacteria
  Bacterial resistance: Ampicillin, 100 μg/mL
  Growth temperature: 37°C
  Growth strain: DH5alpha
  Copy number: Unknown
Gene/Insert
  Gene/Insert name: GFP-ABB
  Species: E. coli
  Insert size (bp): 1476
  Cloning method: Ligation Independent Cloning
Terms and licenses: Academic/Nonprofit Terms; Industry Terms: Not Available to Industry
How to cite: pDWJ17 was a gift from Colin Kleanthous (Addgene plasmid # 207600 ; http://n2t.net/addgene:207600 ; RRID:Addgene_207600)
